Addgene plasmid #70089: pLX302_HOXB13
Purpose: Expression of human HOXB13 from CMV promoter, puromycin selection marker
Depositing lab: William Hahn. Depositing organization: Dana-Farber Cancer Institute. Publication: The androgen receptor cistrome is extensively reprogrammed in human prostate tumorigenesis. Pomerantz MM, Li F, Takeda DY, Lenci R, Chonkar A, Chabot M, Cejas P, Vazquez F, Cook J, Shivdasani RA, Bowden M, Lis R, Hahn WC, Kantoff PW, Brown M, Loda M, Long HW, Freedman ML. Nat Genet. 2015 Nov;47(11):1346-51. doi: 10.1038/ng.3419. Epub 2015 Oct 12. PubMed 26457646.
Backbone
  Vector backbone: pLX_TRC302
  Backbone manufacturer: Broad Institute
  Backbone size w/o insert (bp): 9573
  Total vector size (bp): 8776
  Vector type: Mammalian Expression, Lentiviral
  Selectable markers: Puromycin
Growth in bacteria
  Bacterial resistance: Ampicillin, 100 μg/mL
  Growth temperature: 37°C
  Growth strain: Stbl3
  Copy number: Unknown
Gene/Insert
  Gene/Insert name: HOXB13
  Species: H. sapiens (human)
  Insert size (bp): 900
  GenBank ID: NM_006361.5
  Entrez Gene: HOXB13 (a.k.a. HPC9, PSGD)
  Promoter: CMV
  Cloning method: Gateway Cloning
  Sequencing primers: 5′ pLX_forward; 3′ pLX_reverse
Terms and licenses: Academic/Nonprofit Terms; Industry Terms: Not Available to Industry
How to cite: pLX302_HOXB13 was a gift from William Hahn (Addgene plasmid # 70089 ; http://n2t.net/addgene:70089 ; RRID:Addgene_70089)
