[The description below was written by a language model from this plasmid's Addgene catalogue record and pLannotate feature annotations shown in this document.]
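Description:
pLX302_HOXB13 is a third-generation, self-inactivating HIV-1-based lentiviral expression plasmid built on the Broad Institute pLX_TRC302 Gateway destination backbone, carrying the human HOXB13 open reading frame. It is maintained in E. coli through a high-copy ColE1/pUC origin and an ampicillin resistance gene; an f1 origin, an SV40 origin and remnants of a lac/T3/T7 cloning region are also present in the bacterial backbone. The total size is 8,776 bp, smaller than the empty backbone, as expected when the Gateway selection cassette is replaced by a shorter insert.

The viral genome is transcribed from a chimeric RSV promoter fused to a truncated 5' LTR, which makes packaging Tat-independent, and it contains the Ψ packaging signal with a partial gag sequence, the RRE for Rev-dependent export, a cPPT/CTS and a ΔU3 3' LTR followed by an SV40 polyadenylation signal. Two expression units lie between the LTRs. A human PGK promoter drives puromycin N-acetyltransferase for selection of transduced mammalian cells. Downstream, the CMV enhancer/promoter drives HOXB13, flanked by the attB1 and attB2 sites left by Gateway recombination. A V5 epitope tag coding sequence sits directly after attB2, positioned for a C-terminal fusion, although the record does not state explicitly whether the ORF reads through into the tag. A WPRE follows to enhance transcript stability and expression.

The construct is intended for stable or transient overexpression of this homeobox transcription factor in mammalian cells, and was deposited with a study of androgen receptor cistrome reprogramming in prostate tumorigenesis.
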