Features (pLannotate 1.2.2; 31 found; start..end, strand, type, name):
     67..370     +  enhancer       CMV enhancer: human cytomegalovirus immediate early enhancer
    371..574     +  promoter       CMV promoter: human cytomegalovirus (CMV) immediate early promoter
    597..621     +  protein_bind   attB1: mutant version of attB; recombination site for the Gateway® BP reaction BP Clonase™
    624..1475    +  CDS            HOXB13: HXB13_HUMAN - Experimental evidence at protein level: Swiss-Prot protein existence level 1. Sequence-specific transcription factor which is part of a developmental regulatory system that provides cells with specific positional identities on the anterior-posterior axis. Binds preferentially to methylated DNA (PubMed:28473536). From Homo sapiens (Human).
   1480..1504    -  protein_bind   attB2: mutant version of attB; recombination site for the Gateway® BP reaction BP Clonase™
   1506..1547    +  CDS            V5 tag: epitope tag from simian virus 5
   1589..2177    +  misc_feature   WPRE: woodchuck hepatitis virus posttranscriptional regulatory element
   2228..2247    +  misc_feature   cPPT/CTS (fragment): central polypurine tract and central termination sequence of HIV-1
   2249..2482    +  LTR            3' LTR (ΔU3): self-inactivating 3' long terminal repeat (LTR) from HIV-1
   2560..2681    +  polyA_signal   SV40 poly(A) signal: SV40 polyadenylation signal
   2721..2856    +  rep_origin     SV40 ori: SV40 origin of replication
   2877..2895    -  promoter       T7 promoter: promoter for bacteriophage T7 RNA polymerase
   2903..3058    +  CDS            lacZα (fragment): LacZα fragment of β-galactosidase; lacZ fragment
   3063..3491    +  rep_origin     f1 ori (sequence partly withheld): f1 bacteriophage origin of replication; arrow indicates direction of (+) strand synthesis
   3544..3648    +  promoter       AmpR promoter: bla
   3649..4509    +  CDS            AmpR: β-lactamase; bla; confers resistance to ampicillin, carbenicillin, and related antibiotics
   4680..5268    +  rep_origin     ori: high-copy-number ColE1/pMB1/pBR322/pUC origin of replication
   5451..5543    +  CDS            lacI (fragment): lac repressor; lacI; The lac repressor binds to the lac operator to inhibit transcription in E. coli. This inhibition can be relieved by adding lactose or isopropyl-β-D-thiogalactopyranoside (IPTG).
   5556..5577    +  protein_bind   CAP binding site: CAP binding activates transcription in the presence of cAMP. E. coli catabolite activator protein
   5592..5622    +  promoter       lac promoter: promoter for the E. coli lac operon
   5630..5646    +  protein_bind   lac operator: The lac repressor binds to the lac operator to inhibit transcription in E. coli. This inhibition can be relieved by adding lactose or isopropyl-β-D-thiogalactopyranoside (IPTG). lac repressor encoded by lacI
   5691..5709    +  promoter       T3 promoter: promoter for bacteriophage T3 RNA polymerase
   5737..5963    +  promoter       RSV promoter: Rous sarcoma virus enhancer/promoter
   5964..6144    +  LTR            5' LTR (truncated): truncated 5' long terminal repeat (LTR) from HIV-1
   6191..6316    +  misc_feature   HIV-1 Ψ: packaging signal of human immunodeficiency virus type 1
   6300..6663    +  CDS            HIV-1 gag (fragment): gag protein from human immunodeficiency virus 1; gag
   6809..7042    +  misc_feature   RRE: The Rev response element (RRE) of HIV-1 allows for Rev-dependent mRNA export from the nucleus to the cytoplasm.
   7419..7445    +  CDS            Rev (fragment): human immunodeficiency virus 1 (HIV-1) Rev protein; rev; enhances nuclear export of unspliced and incompletely spliced viral mRNAs
   7446..7946    +  promoter       hPGK promoter: human phosphoglycerate kinase 1 promoter
   7968..8567    +  CDS            PuroR (fragment): puromycin N-acetyltransferase; pac from Streptomyces; confers resistance to puromycin
   8609..8726    +  misc_feature   cPPT/CTS: central polypurine tract and central termination sequence of HIV-1
>Addgene plasmid #70089 | pLX302_HOXB13 | depositor full sequence | sequence record 124794 | pLX302_HOXB13 sequence 8776 bps
GGCCCGGGGTTATTAATAGTAATCAATTACGGGGTCATTAGTTCATAGCCCATATATGGAGTTCCGCGTT
ACATAACTTACGGTAAATGGCCCGCCTGGCTGACCGCCCAACGACCCCCGCCCATTGACGTCAATAATGA
CGTATGTTCCCATAGTAACGCCAATAGGGACTTTCCATTGACGTCAATGGGTGGAGTATTTACGGTAAAC
TGCCCACTTGGCAGTACATCAAGTGTATCATATGCCAAGTACGCCCCCTATTGACGTCAATGACGGTAAA
TGGCCCGCCTGGCATTATGCCCAGTACATGACCTTATGGGACTTTCCTACTTGGCAGTACATCTACGTAT
TAGTCATCGCTATTACCATGGTGATGCGGTTTTGGCAGTACATCAATGGGCGTGGATAGCGGTTTGACTC
ACGGGGATTTCCAAGTCTCCACCCCATTGACGTCAATGGGAGTTTGTTTTGGCACCAAAATCAACGGGAC
TTTCCAAAATGTCGTAACAACTCCGCCCCATTGACGCAAATGGGCGGTAGGCGTGTACGGTGGGAGGTCT
ATATAAGCAGAGCTCTCTGGCTAACTGTCGGGATCAACAAGTTTGTACAAAAAAGCAGGCTTCATGGAGC
CCGGCAATTATGCCACCTTGGATGGAGCCAAGGATATCGAAGGCTTGCTGGGAGCGGGAGGGGGGCGGAA
TCTGGTCGCCCACTCCCCTCTGACCAGCCACCCAGCGGCGCCTACGCTGATGCCTGCTGTCAACTATGCC
CCCTTGGATCTGCCAGGCTCGGCGGAGCCGCCAAAGCAATGCCACCCATGCCCTGGGGTGCCCCAGGGGA
CGTCCCCAGCTCCCGTGCCTTATGGTTACTTTGGAGGCGGGTACTACTCCTGCCGAGTGTCCCGGAGCTC
GCTGAAACCCTGTGCCCAGGCAGCCACCCTGGCCGCGTACCCCGCGGAGACTCCCACGGCCGGGGAAGAG
TACCCCAGCCGCCCCACTGAGTTTGCCTTCTATCCGGGATATCCGGGAACCTACCAGCCTATGGCCAGTT
ACCTGGACGTGTCTGTGGTGCAGACTCTGGGTGCTCCTGGAGAACCGCGACATGACTCCCTGTTGCCTGT
GGACAGTTACCAGTCTTGGGCTCTCGCTGGTGGCTGGAACAGCCAGATGTGTTGCCAGGGAGAACAGAAC
CCACCAGGTCCCTTTTGGAAGGCAGCATTTGCAGACTCCAGCGGGCAGCACCCTCCTGACGCCTGCGCCT
TTCGTCGCGGCCGCAAGAAACGCATTCCGTACAGCAAGGGGCAGTTGCGGGAGCTGGAGCGGGAGTATGC
GGCTAACAAGTTCATCACCAAGGACAAGAGGCGCAAGATCTCGGCAGCCACCAGCCTCTCGGAGCGCCAG
ATTACCATCTGGTTTCAGAACCGCCGGGTCAAAGAGAAGAAGGTTCTCGCCAAGGTGAAGAACAGCGCTA
CCCCTTAAGACCCAGCTTTCTTGTACAAAGTGGTTGGTAAGCCTATCCCTAACCCTCTCCTCGGTCTCGA
TTCTACGTAGTAATGAGCTAGCGCTAACCGGTGGCGCGTTAAGTCGACAATCAACCTCTGGATTACAAAA
TTTGTGAAAGATTGACTGGTATTCTTAACTATGTTGCTCCTTTTACGCTATGTGGATACGCTGCTTTAAT
GCCTTTGTATCATGCTATTGCTTCCCGTATGGCTTTCATTTTCTCCTCCTTGTATAAATCCTGGTTGCTG
TCTCTTTATGAGGAGTTGTGGCCCGTTGTCAGGCAACGTGGCGTGGTGTGCACTGTGTTTGCTGACGCAA
CCCCCACTGGTTGGGGCATTGCCACCACCTGTCAGCTCCTTTCCGGGACTTTCGCTTTCCCCCTCCCTAT
TGCCACGGCGGAACTCATCGCCGCCTGCCTTGCCCGCTGCTGGACAGGGGCTCGGCTGTTGGGCACTGAC
AATTCCGTGGTGTTGTCGGGGAAATCATCGTCCTTTCCTTGGCTGCTCGCCTGTGTTGCCACCTGGATTC
TGCGCGGGACGTCCTTCTGCTACGTCCCTTCGGCCCTCAATCCAGCGGACCTTCCTTCCCGCGGCCTGCT
GCCGGCTCTGCGGCCTCTTCCGCGTCTTCGCCTTCGCCCTCAGACGAGTCGGATCTCCCTTTGGGCCGCC
TCCCCGCGTCGACTTTAAGACCAATGACTTACAAGGCAGCTGTAGATCTTAGCCACTTTTTAAAAGAAAA
GGGGGGACTGGAAGGGCTAATTCACTCCCAACGAAGACAAGATCTGCTTTTTGCTTGTACTGGGTCTCTC
TGGTTAGACCAGATCTGAGCCTGGGAGCTCTCTGGCTAACTAGGGAACCCACTGCTTAAGCCTCAATAAA
GCTTGCCTTGAGTGCTTCAAGTAGTGTGTGCCCGTCTGTTGTGTGACTCTGGTAACTAGAGATCCCTCAG
ACCCTTTTAGTCAGTGTGGAAAATCTCTAGCAGTACGTATAGTAGTTCATGTCATCTTATTATTCAGTAT
TTATAACTTGCAAAGAAATGAATATCAGAGAGTGAGAGGAACTTGTTTATTGCAGCTTATAATGGTTACA
AATAAAGCAATAGCATCACAAATTTCACAAATAAAGCATTTTTTTCACTGCATTCTAGTTGTGGTTTGTC
CAAACTCATCAATGTATCTTATCATGTCTGGCTCTAGCTATCCCGCCCCTAACTCCGCCCATCCCGCCCC
TAACTCCGCCCAGTTCCGCCCATTCTCCGCCCCATGGCTGACTAATTTTTTTTATTTATGCAGAGGCCGA
GGCCGCCTCGGCCTCTGAGCTATTCCAGAAGTAGTGAGGAGGCTTTTTTGGAGGCCTAGGGACGTACCCA
ATTCGCCCTATAGTGAGTCGTATTACGCGCGCTCACTGGCCGTCGTTTTACAACGTCGTGACTGGGAAAA
CCCTGGCGTTACCCAACTTAATCGCCTTGCAGCACATCCCCCTTTCGCCAGCTGGCGTAATAGCGAAGAG
GCCCGCACCGATCGCCCTTCCCAACAGTTGCGCAGCCTGAATGGCGAATGGG
[124 nt withheld, positions 3063-3186]
C
[91 nt withheld, positions 3188-3278]
A
[49 nt withheld, positions 3280-3328]
CCTTTGACGTTGGAGTCCACGTTCTTT
[37 nt withheld, positions 3356-3392]
ACCCTATCTCGGTCTATTCTTTTGATTTATAAGGGATTTTGCCGATTTCGGCCTATTGGTTAAAAAATGA
GCTGATTTAACAAAAATTTAACGCGAATTTTAACAAAATATTAACGCTTACAATTTAGGTGGCACTTTTC
GGGGAAATGTGCGCGGAACCCCTATTTGTTTATTTTTCTAAATACATTCAAATATGTATCCGCTCATGAG
ACAATAACCCTGATAAATGCTTCAATAATATTGAAAAAGGAAGAGTATGAGTATTCAACATTTCCGTGTC
GCCCTTATTCCCTTTTTTGCGGCATTTTGCCTTCCTGTTTTTGCTCACCCAGAAACGCTGGTGAAAGTAA
AAGATGCTGAAGATCAGTTGGGTGCACGAGTGGGTTACATCGAACTGGATCTCAACAGCGGTAAGATCCT
TGAGAGTTTTCGCCCCGAAGAACGTTTTCCAATGATGAGCACTTTTAAAGTTCTGCTATGTGGCGCGGTA
TTATCCCGTATTGACGCCGGGCAAGAGCAACTCGGTCGCCGCATACACTATTCTCAGAATGACTTGGTTG
AGTACTCACCAGTCACAGAAAAGCATCTTACGGATGGCATGACAGTAAGAGAATTATGCAGTGCTGCCAT
AACCATGAGTGATAACACTGCGGCCAACTTACTTCTGACAACGATCGGAGGACCGAAGGAGCTAACCGCT
TTTTTGCACAACATGGGGGATCATGTAACTCGCCTTGATCGTTGGGAACCGGAGCTGAATGAAGCCATAC
CAAACGACGAGCGTGACACCACGATGCCTGTAGCAATGGCAACAACGTTGCGCAAACTATTAACTGGCGA
ACTACTTACTCTAGCTTCCCGGCAACAATTAATAGACTGGATGGAGGCGGATAAAGTTGCAGGACCACTT
CTGCGCTCGGCCCTTCCGGCTGGCTGGTTTATTGCTGATAAATCTGGAGCCGGTGAGCGTGGGTCTCGCG
GTATCATTGCAGCACTGGGGCCAGATGGTAAGCCCTCCCGTATCGTAGTTATCTACACGACGGGGAGTCA
GGCAACTATGGATGAACGAAATAGACAGATCGCTGAGATAGGTGCCTCACTGATTAAGCATTGGTAACTG
TCAGACCAAGTTTACTCATATATACTTTAGATTGATTTAAAACTTCATTTTTAATTTAAAAGGATCTAGG
TGAAGATCCTTTTTGATAATCTCATGACCAAAATCCCTTAACGTGAGTTTTCGTTCCACTGAGCGTCAGA
CCCCGTAGAAAAGATCAAAGGATCTTCTTGAGATCCTTTTTTTCTGCGCGTAATCTGCTGCTTGCAAACA
AAAAAACCACCGCTACCAGCGGTGGTTTGTTTGCCGGATCAAGAGCTACCAACTCTTTTTCCGAAGGTAA
CTGGCTTCAGCAGAGCGCAGATACCAAATACTGTTCTTCTAGTGTAGCCGTAGTTAGGCCACCACTTCAA
GAACTCTGTAGCACCGCCTACATACCTCGCTCTGCTAATCCTGTTACCAGTGGCTGCTGCCAGTGGCGAT
AAGTCGTGTCTTACCGGGTTGGACTCAAGACGATAGTTACCGGATAAGGCGCAGCGGTCGGGCTGAACGG
GGGGTTCGTGCACACAGCCCAGCTTGGAGCGAACGACCTACACCGAACTGAGATACCTACAGCGTGAGCT
ATGAGAAAGCGCCACGCTTCCCGAAGGGAGAAAGGCGGACAGGTATCCGGTAAGCGGCAGGGTCGGAACA
GGAGAGCGCACGAGGGAGCTTCCAGGGGGAAACGCCTGGTATCTTTATAGTCCTGTCGGGTTTCGCCACC
TCTGACTTGAGCGTCGATTTTTGTGATGCTCGTCAGGGGGGCGGAGCCTATGGAAAAACGCCAGCAACGC
GGCCTTTTTACGGTTCCTGGCCTTTTGCTGGCCTTTTGCTCACATGTTCTTTCCTGCGTTATCCCCTGAT
TCTGTGGATAACCGTATTACCGCCTTTGAGTGAGCTGATACCGCTCGCCGCAGCCGAACGACCGAGCGCA
GCGAGTCAGTGAGCGAGGAAGCGGAAGAGCGCCCAATACGCAAACCGCCTCTCCCCGCGCGTTGGCCGAT
TCATTAATGCAGCTGGCACGACAGGTTTCCCGACTGGAAAGCGGGCAGTGAGCGCAACGCAATTAATGTG
AGTTAGCTCACTCATTAGGCACCCCAGGCTTTACACTTTATGCTTCCGGCTCGTATGTTGTGTGGAATTG
TGAGCGGATAACAATTTCACACAGGAAACAGCTATGACCATGATTACGCCAAGCGCGCAATTAACCCTCA
CTAAAGGGAACAAAAGCTGGAGCTGCAAGCTTAATGTAGTCTTATGCAATACTCTTGTAGTCTTGCAACA
TGGTAACGATGAGTTAGCAACATGCCTTACAAGGAGAGAAAAAGCACCGTGCATGCCGATTGGTGGAAGT
AAGGTGGTACGATCGTGCCTTATTAGGAAGGCAACAGACGGGTCTGACATGGATTGGACGAACCACTGAA
TTGCCGCATTGCAGAGATATTGTATTTAAGTGCCTAGCTCGATACATAAACGGGTCTCTCTGGTTAGACC
AGATCTGAGCCTGGGAGCTCTCTGGCTAACTAGGGAACCCACTGCTTAAGCCTCAATAAAGCTTGCCTTG
AGTGCTTCAAGTAGTGTGTGCCCGTCTGTTGTGTGACTCTGGTAACTAGAGATCCCTCAGACCCTTTTAG
TCAGTGTGGAAAATCTCTAGCAGTGGCGCCCGAACAGGGACTTGAAAGCGAAAGGGAAACCAGAGGAGCT
CTCTCGACGCAGGACTCGGCTTGCTGAAGCGCGCACGGCAAGAGGCGAGGGGCGGCGACTGGTGAGTACG
CCAAAAATTTTGACTAGCGGAGGCTAGAAGGAGAGAGATGGGTGCGAGAGCGTCAGTATTAAGCGGGGGA
GAATTAGATCGCGATGGGAAAAAATTCGGTTAAGGCCAGGGGGAAAGAAAAAATATAAATTAAAACATAT
AGTATGGGCAAGCAGGGAGCTAGAACGATTCGCAGTTAATCCTGGCCTGTTAGAAACATCAGAAGGCTGT
AGACAAATACTGGGACAGCTACAACCATCCCTTCAGACAGGATCAGAAGAACTTAGATCATTATATAATA
CAGTAGCAACCCTCTATTGTGTGCATCAAAGGATAGAGATAAAAGACACCAAGGAAGCTTTAGACAAGAT
AGAGGAAGAGCAAAACAAAAGTAAGACCACCGCACAGCAAGCGGCCGCTGATCTTCAGACCTGGAGGAGG
AGATATGAGGGACAATTGGAGAAGTGAATTATATAAATATAAAGTAGTAAAAATTGAACCATTAGGAGTA
GCACCCACCAAGGCAAAGAGAAGAGTGGTGCAGAGAGAAAAAAGAGCAGTGGGAATAGGAGCTTTGTTCC
TTGGGTTCTTGGGAGCAGCAGGAAGCACTATGGGCGCAGCGTCAATGACGCTGACGGTACAGGCCAGACA
ATTATTGTCTGGTATAGTGCAGCAGCAGAACAATTTGCTGAGGGCTATTGAGGCGCAACAGCATCTGTTG
CAACTCACAGTCTGGGGCATCAAGCAGCTCCAGGCAAGAATCCTGGCTGTGGAAAGATACCTAAAGGATC
AACAGCTCCTGGGGATTTGGGGTTGCTCTGGAAAACTCATTTGCACCACTGCTGTGCCTTGGAATGCTAG
TTGGAGTAATAAATCTCTGGAACAGATTTGGAATCACACGACCTGGATGGAGTGGGACAGAGAAATTAAC
AATTACACAAGCTTAATACACTCCTTAATTGAAGAATCGCAAAACCAGCAAGAAAAGAATGAACAAGAAT
TATTGGAATTAGATAAATGGGCAAGTTTGTGGAATTGGTTTAACATAACAAATTGGCTGTGGTATATAAA
ATTATTCATAATGATAGTAGGAGGCTTGGTAGGTTTAAGAATAGTTTTTGCTGTACTTTCTATAGTGAAT
AGAGTTAGGCAGGGATATTCACCATTATCGTTTCAGACCCACCTCCCAACCCCGAGGGGACCCTTGCGCC
TTTTCCAAGGCAGCCCTGGGTTTGCGCAGGGACGCGGCTGCTCTGGGCGTGGTTCCGGGAAACGCAGCGG
CGCCGACCCTGGGTCTCGCACATTCTTCACGTCCGTTCGCAGCGTCACCCGGATCTTCGCCGCTACCCTT
GTGGGCCCCCCGGCGACGCTTCCTGCTCCGCCCCTAAGTCGGGAAGGTTCCTTGCGGTTCGCGGCGTGCC
GGACGTGACAAACGGAAGCCGCACGTCTCACTAGTACCCTCGCAGACGGACAGCGCCAGGGAGCAATGGC
AGCGCGCCGACCGCGATGGGCTGTGGCCAATAGCGGCTGCTCAGCAGGGCGCGCCGAGAGCAGCGGCCGG
GAAGGGGCGGTGCGGGAGGCGGGGTGTGGGGCGGTAGTGTGGGCCCTGTTCCTGCCCGCGCGGTGTTCCG
CATTCTGCAAGCCTCCGGAGCGCACGTCGGCAGTCGGCTCCCTCGTTGACCGAATCACCGACCTCTCTCC
CCAGGGGGTACCACCGGAGCTTACCATGACCGAGTACAAGCCCACGGTGCGCCTCGCCACCCGCGACGAC
GTCCCCAGGGCCGTACGCACCCTCGCCGCCGCGTTCGCCGACTACCCCGCCACGCGCCACACCGTCGATC
CGGACCGCCACATCGAGCGGGTCACCGAGCTGCAAGAACTCTTCCTCACGCGCGTCGGGCTCGACATCGG
CAAGGTGTGGGTCGCGGACGACGGCGCCGCCGTGGCGGTCTGGACCACGCCGGAGAGCGTCGAAGCGGGG
GCGGTGTTCGCCGAGATCGGCCCGCGCATGGCCGAGTTGAGCGGTTCCCGGCTGGCCGCGCAGCAACAGA
TGGAAGGCCTCCTGGCGCCGCACCGGCCCAAGGAGCCCGCGTGGTTCCTGGCCACCGTCGGCGTCTCGCC
CGACCACCAGGGCAAGGGTCTGGGCAGCGCCGTCGTGCTCCCCGGAGTGGAGGCGGCCGAGCGCGCCGGG
GTGCCCGCCTTCCTGGAGACCTCCGCGCCCCGCAACCTCCCCTTCTACGAGCGGCTCGGCTTCACCGTCA
CCGCCGACGTCGAGGTGCCCGAAGGACCGCGCACCTGGTGCATGACCCGCAAGCCCGGTGCCTGAGAATT
CTAGATCTTGAGACAAATGGCAGTATTCATCCACAATTTTAAAAGAAAAGGGGGGATTGGGGGGTACAGT
GCAGGGGAAAGAATAGTAGACATAATAGCAACAGACATACAAACTAAAGAATTACAAAAACAAATTACAA
AAATTCAAAATTTTCGGGTTTATTACAGGGACAGCAGAGATCCACTTTGGCGCCGGCTCGAGGG
