>Addgene plasmid #70089 | pLX302_HOXB13 | addgene partial sequence | sequence record 129156 | CMV-F 5'-CGCAAATGGGCGGTAGGCGTG-3'
GCAGAGCTCTCTGGCTAACTGTCGGGATCAACAAGTTTGTACAAAAAAGCAGGCTTCATGGAGCCCGGCA
ATTATGCCACCTTGGATGGAGCCAAGGATATCGAAGGCTTGCTGGGAGCGGGAGGGGGGCGGAATCTGGT
CGCCCACTCCCCTCTGACCAGCCACCCAGCGGCGCCTACGCTGATGCCTGCTGTCAACTATGCCCCCTTG
GATCTGCCAGGCTCGGCGGAGCCGCCAAAGCAATGCCACCCATGCCCTGGGGTGCCCCAGGGGACGTCCC
CAGCTCCCGTGCCTTATGGTTACTTTGGAGGCGGGTACTACTCCTGCCGAGTGTCCCGGAGCTCGCTGAA
ACCCTGTGCCCAGGCAGCCACCCTGGCCGCGTACCCCGCGGAGACTCCCACGGCCGGGGAAGAGTACCCC
AGCCGCCCCACTGAGTTTGCCTTCTATCCGGGATATCCGGGAACCTACCAGCCTATGGCCAGTTACCTGG
ACGTGTCTGTGGTGCAGACTCTGGGTGCTCCTGGAGAACCGCGACATGACTCCCTGTTGCCTGTGGACAG
TTACCAGTCTTGGGCTCTCGCTGGTGGCTGGAACAGCCAGATGTGTTGCCAGGGAGAACAGAACCCACCA
GGTCCCTTTTGGAAGGCAGCATTTGCAGACTCCAGCGGGCAGCACCCTCCTGACGCCTGCGCCTTTCGTC
GCGGCCGCAAGAAACGCATTCCGTACAGCAAGGGGCAGTTGCGGGAGCTGGA
