>Addgene plasmid #70089 | pLX302_HOXB13 | addgene partial sequence | sequence record 129158 | WPRE-R 5'-CATAGCGTAAAAGGAGCAACA-3'
AATTTTGTAATCCAGAGGTTGATTGTCGACTTAACGCGCCACCGGTTAGCGCTAGCTCATTACTACGTAG
AATCGAGACCGAGGAGAGGGTTAGGGATAGGCTTACCAACCACTTTGTACAAGAAAGCTGGGTCTTAAGG
GGTAGCGCTGTTCTTCACCTTGGCGAGAACCTTCTTCTCTTTGACCCGGCGGTTCTGAAACCAGATGGTA
ATCTGGCGCTCCGAGAGGCTGGTGGCTGCCGAGATCTTGCGCCTCTTGTCCTTGGTGATGAACTTGTTAG
CCGCATACTCCCGCTCCAGCTCCCGCAACTGCCCCTTGCTGTACGGAATGCGTTTCTTGCGGCCGCGACG
AAAGGCGCAGGCGTCAGGAGGGTGCTGCCCGCTGGAGTCTGCAAATGCTGCCTTCCAAAAGGGACCTGGT
GGGTTCTGTTCTCCCTGGCAACACATCTGGCTGTTCCAGCCACCAGCGAGAGCCCAAGACTGGTAACTGT
CCACAGGCAACAGGGAGTCATGTCGCGGTTCTCCAGGAGCACCCAGAGTCTGCACCACAGACACGTCCAG
GTAAC
